Addgene plasmid #142595: TFORF0317
Purpose: Lentiviral vector for overexpressing transcription factor ORFs with unique 24-bp barcodes. Barcodes facilitate identification of transcription factors in pooled screens.
Depositing lab: Feng Zhang. Depositing organization: Broad Institute. Publication: A transcription factor atlas of directed differentiation. Joung J, Ma S, Tay T, Geiger-Schuller KR, Kirchgatterer PC, Verdine VK, Guo B, Arias-Garcia MA, Allen WE, Singh A, Kuksenko O, Abudayyeh OO, Gootenberg JS, Fu Z, Macrae RK, Buenrostro JD, Regev A, Zhang F. Cell. 2023 Jan 5;186(1):209-229.e26. doi: 10.1016/j.cell.2022.11.026. PubMed 36608654.
Backbone
  Vector backbone: pLX_TRC317
  Backbone manufacturer: Broad Institute Genetic Perturbation Platform
  Backbone size w/o insert (bp): 8264
  Vector type: Mammalian Expression, Lentiviral
  Selectable markers: Puromycin
Growth in bacteria
  Bacterial resistance: Ampicillin, 100 μg/mL
  Growth temperature: 37°C
  Growth strain: NEB Stable
  Copy number: High Copy
Gene/Insert
  Gene/Insert name: MEF2D
  Species: H. sapiens (human)
  Insert size (bp): 1643
  Entrez Gene: MEF2D
  Promoter: EF1a
  Cloning method: Unknown
  Sequencing primers: 5′ GGGTGGAGACTGAAGTTAGGCCAG; 3′ CACATAGCGTAAAAGGAGCAACATAG
Terms and licenses: Academic/Nonprofit Terms; Industry Terms: Not Available to Industry
Depositor comments: XM_006711334,ENST00000464356 . The transcription factor ORF portion of this plasmid was synthesized by Genewiz. Please test multiple small colonies in case of plasmid recombination. To make this collection available in a timely manner, a portion of this collection was not fully sequenced by Addgene. If an Addgene verified full plasmid sequence is not available, please contact us prior to placing an order to request the full sequence.
How to cite: TFORF0317 was a gift from Feng Zhang (Addgene plasmid # 142595 ; http://n2t.net/addgene:142595 ; RRID:Addgene_142595)
