[The description below was written by a language model from this plasmid's Addgene catalogue record and pLannotate feature annotations shown in this document.]
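Description:
TFORF0317 is a third-generation-style, self-inactivating lentiviral expression plasmid built on the pLX_TRC317 backbone and carrying the human transcription factor MEF2D as its open reading frame. In bacteria it is maintained through a high-copy ColE1/pUC origin and selected with ampicillin via the β-lactamase gene. An f1 origin and leftover lac and T7/T3 cloning-vector elements are also present in the backbone. The depositor notes that the plasmid can recombine, which is common for constructs containing repeated LTRs.

The viral genome is transcribed from an RSV promoter fused to a truncated HIV-1 5' LTR. It is followed by the Ψ packaging signal with a partial gag sequence, the Rev response element for nuclear export of the full-length RNA, and a cPPT/CTS to aid nuclear import in transduced cells. Inside this genome an SV40 early promoter drives puromycin N-acetyltransferase for selection of transduced mammalian cells. Downstream, the strong constitutive EF-1α promoter drives the synthesized MEF2D ORF. A WPRE after the ORF enhances transcript stability and expression, and the ΔU3 3' LTR inactivates the viral promoter after integration; an SV40 polyadenylation signal lies beyond it. The catalogue entry says each construct in this collection carries a unique 24-bp barcode, but the feature table does not annotate it, and the short "U6 promoter" fragment between the ORF and the WPRE is only a partial match of unclear function.

The plasmid belongs to a barcoded transcription factor ORF library used for lentiviral overexpression. The barcodes allow individual factors to be identified in pooled screens, such as those probing directed cell differentiation.
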