Features (pLannotate 1.2.2; 31 found; start..end, strand, type, name):
      5..231     +  promoter       RSV promoter: Rous sarcoma virus enhancer/promoter
    232..412     +  LTR            5' LTR (truncated): truncated 5' long terminal repeat (LTR) from HIV-1
    459..584     +  misc_feature   HIV-1 Ψ: packaging signal of human immunodeficiency virus type 1
    568..931     +  CDS            HIV-1 gag (fragment): gag protein from human immunodeficiency virus 1; gag
   1077..1310    +  misc_feature   RRE: The Rev response element (RRE) of HIV-1 allows for Rev-dependent mRNA export from the nucleus to the cytoplasm.
   1687..1713    +  CDS            Rev (fragment): human immunodeficiency virus 1 (HIV-1) Rev protein; rev; enhances nuclear export of unspliced and incompletely spliced viral mRNAs
   1720..1743    +  promoter       SV40 promoter (fragment): SV40 early promoter
   1744..1815    +  promoter       SV40 promoter (fragment): SV40 enhancer and early promoter
   1839..1974    +  rep_origin     SV40 ori: SV40 origin of replication
   2020..2616    +  CDS            PuroR (fragment): puromycin N-acetyltransferase; pac from Streptomyces; confers resistance to puromycin
   2665..2782    +  misc_feature   cPPT/CTS: central polypurine tract and central termination sequence of HIV-1
   2847..2913    +  CDS            small t antigen (fragment): SV40 (simian virus 40) small t antigen
   2920..4098    +  promoter       EF-1α promoter: strong constitutive promoter for human elongation factor EF-1α
   4115..5653    +  CDS            MEF2D: MEF2D_HUMAN - Experimental evidence at protein level: Swiss-Prot protein existence level 1. Transcriptional activator which binds specifically to the MEF2 element, 5'-YTA[AT](4)TAR-3', found in numerous muscle-specific, growth factor- and stress-induced genes. Mediates cellular functions not only in skeletal and cardiac muscle development, but also in neuronal differentiation and survival. Plays diverse roles in the control of cell growth, survival and apoptosis via p38 MAPK signaling in muscle-specific and/or growth factor-related transcription. Plays a critical role in the regulation of neur
   5669..5722    +  promoter       U6 promoter (fragment): RNA polymerase III promoter for human U6 snRNA
   5764..6352    +  misc_feature   WPRE: woodchuck hepatitis virus posttranscriptional regulatory element
   6403..6422    +  misc_feature   cPPT/CTS (fragment): central polypurine tract and central termination sequence of HIV-1
   6424..6657    +  LTR            3' LTR (ΔU3): self-inactivating 3' long terminal repeat (LTR) from HIV-1
   6735..6856    +  polyA_signal   SV40 poly(A) signal: SV40 polyadenylation signal
   6896..7031    +  rep_origin     SV40 ori: SV40 origin of replication
   7052..7070    -  promoter       T7 promoter: promoter for bacteriophage T7 RNA polymerase
   7078..7233    +  CDS            lacZα (fragment): LacZα fragment of β-galactosidase; lacZ fragment
   7238..7666    +  rep_origin     f1 ori (sequence partly withheld): f1 bacteriophage origin of replication; arrow indicates direction of (+) strand synthesis
   7719..7823    +  promoter       AmpR promoter: bla
   7824..8684    +  CDS            AmpR: β-lactamase; bla; confers resistance to ampicillin, carbenicillin, and related antibiotics
   8855..9443    +  rep_origin     ori: high-copy-number ColE1/pMB1/pBR322/pUC origin of replication
   9626..9718    +  CDS            lacI (fragment): lac repressor; lacI; The lac repressor binds to the lac operator to inhibit transcription in E. coli. This inhibition can be relieved by adding lactose or isopropyl-β-D-thiogalactopyranoside (IPTG).
   9731..9752    +  protein_bind   CAP binding site: CAP binding activates transcription in the presence of cAMP. E. coli catabolite activator protein
   9767..9797    +  promoter       lac promoter: promoter for the E. coli lac operon
   9805..9821    +  protein_bind   lac operator: The lac repressor binds to the lac operator to inhibit transcription in E. coli. This inhibition can be relieved by adding lactose or isopropyl-β-D-thiogalactopyranoside (IPTG). lac repressor encoded by lacI
   9866..9884    +  promoter       T3 promoter: promoter for bacteriophage T3 RNA polymerase
>Addgene plasmid #142595 | TFORF0317 | addgene full sequence | sequence record 395994 | Addgene NGS Result
TTAATGTAGTCTTATGCAATACTCTTGTAGTCTTGCAACATGGTAACGATGAGTTAGCAACATGCCTTAC
AAGGAGAGAAAAAGCACCGTGCATGCCGATTGGTGGAAGTAAGGTGGTACGATCGTGCCTTATTAGGAAG
GCAACAGACGGGTCTGACATGGATTGGACGAACCACTGAATTGCCGCATTGCAGAGATATTGTATTTAAG
TGCCTAGCTCGATACATAAACGGGTCTCTCTGGTTAGACCAGATCTGAGCCTGGGAGCTCTCTGGCTAAC
TAGGGAACCCACTGCTTAAGCCTCAATAAAGCTTGCCTTGAGTGCTTCAAGTAGTGTGTGCCCGTCTGTT
GTGTGACTCTGGTAACTAGAGATCCCTCAGACCCTTTTAGTCAGTGTGGAAAATCTCTAGCAGTGGCGCC
CGAACAGGGACTTGAAAGCGAAAGGGAAACCAGAGGAGCTCTCTCGACGCAGGACTCGGCTTGCTGAAGC
GCGCACGGCAAGAGGCGAGGGGCGGCGACTGGTGAGTACGCCAAAAATTTTGACTAGCGGAGGCTAGAAG
GAGAGAGATGGGTGCGAGAGCGTCAGTATTAAGCGGGGGAGAATTAGATCGCGATGGGAAAAAATTCGGT
TAAGGCCAGGGGGAAAGAAAAAATATAAATTAAAACATATAGTATGGGCAAGCAGGGAGCTAGAACGATT
CGCAGTTAATCCTGGCCTGTTAGAAACATCAGAAGGCTGTAGACAAATACTGGGACAGCTACAACCATCC
CTTCAGACAGGATCAGAAGAACTTAGATCATTATATAATACAGTAGCAACCCTCTATTGTGTGCATCAAA
GGATAGAGATAAAAGACACCAAGGAAGCTTTAGACAAGATAGAGGAAGAGCAAAACAAAAGTAAGACCAC
CGCACAGCAAGCGGCCGCTGATCTTCAGACCTGGAGGAGGAGATATGAGGGACAATTGGAGAAGTGAATT
ATATAAATATAAAGTAGTAAAAATTGAACCATTAGGAGTAGCACCCACCAAGGCAAAGAGAAGAGTGGTG
CAGAGAGAAAAAAGAGCAGTGGGAATAGGAGCTTTGTTCCTTGGGTTCTTGGGAGCAGCAGGAAGCACTA
TGGGCGCAGCGTCAATGACGCTGACGGTACAGGCCAGACAATTATTGTCTGGTATAGTGCAGCAGCAGAA
CAATTTGCTGAGGGCTATTGAGGCGCAACAGCATCTGTTGCAACTCACAGTCTGGGGCATCAAGCAGCTC
CAGGCAAGAATCCTGGCTGTGGAAAGATACCTAAAGGATCAACAGCTCCTGGGGATTTGGGGTTGCTCTG
GAAAACTCATTTGCACCACTGCTGTGCCTTGGAATGCTAGTTGGAGTAATAAATCTCTGGAACAGATTTG
GAATCACACGACCTGGATGGAGTGGGACAGAGAAATTAACAATTACACAAGCTTAATACACTCCTTAATT
GAAGAATCGCAAAACCAGCAAGAAAAGAATGAACAAGAATTATTGGAATTAGATAAATGGGCAAGTTTGT
GGAATTGGTTTAACATAACAAATTGGCTGTGGTATATAAAATTATTCATAATGATAGTAGGAGGCTTGGT
AGGTTTAAGAATAGTTTTTGCTGTACTTTCTATAGTGAATAGAGTTAGGCAGGGATATTCACCATTATCG
TTTCAGACCCACCTCCCAACCCCGAGGGGACCCATGCATTGCATCTCAATTAGTCAGCAACCAGGTGTGG
AAAGTCCCCAGGCTCCCCAGCAGGCAGAAGTATGCAAAGCATGCGTCTCAATTAGTCAGCAACCATAGTC
CCGCCCCTAACTCCGCCCATCCCGCCCCTAACTCCGCCCAGTTCCGCCCATTCTCCGCCCCATGGCTGAC
TAATTTTTTTTATTTATGCAGAGGCCGAGGCCGCCTCGGCCTCTGAGCTATTCCAGAAGTAGTGAGGAGG
CTTTTTTGGAGGCCTAGGCTTTTGCAAAAAGCTTTCTAGAGGTACCACCGGAGCTTACCATGACCGAGTA
CAAGCCCACGGTGCGCCTCGCCACCCGCGACGACGTCCCCAGGGCCGTACGCACCCTCGCCGCCGCGTTC
GCCGACTACCCCGCCACGCGCCACACCGTCGATCCGGACCGCCACATCGAGCGGGTCACCGAGCTGCAAG
AACTCTTCCTCACGCGCGTCGGGCTCGACATCGGCAAGGTGTGGGTCGCGGACGACGGCGCCGCCGTGGC
GGTCTGGACCACGCCGGAGAGCGTCGAAGCGGGGGCGGTGTTCGCCGAGATCGGCCCGCGCATGGCCGAG
TTGAGCGGTTCCCGGCTGGCCGCGCAGCAACAGATGGAAGGCCTCCTGGCGCCGCACCGGCCCAAGGAGC
CCGCGTGGTTCCTGGCCACCGTCGGCGTCTCGCCCGACCACCAGGGCAAGGGTCTGGGCAGCGCCGTCGT
GCTCCCCGGAGTGGAGGCGGCCGAGCGCGCCGGGGTGCCCGCCTTCCTGGAGACCTCCGCGCCCCGCAAC
CTCCCCTTCTACGAGCGGCTCGGCTTCACCGTCACCGCCGACGTCGAGGTGCCCGAAGGACCGCGCACCT
GGTGCATGACCCGCAAGCCCGGTGCCAGTTAACGAATTCTAGATCTTGAGACAAATGGCAGTATTCATCC
ACAATTTTAAAAGAAAAGGGGGGATTGGGGGGTACAGTGCAGGGGAAAGAATAGTAGACATAATAGCAAC
AGACATACAAACTAAAGAATTACAAAAACAAATTACAAAAATTCAAAATTTTCGGGTTTATTACAGGGAC
AGCAGAGATCCACTTTGGCGCCGGCTCGAGGCCTGCAGGTGCAAAGATGGATAAAGTTTTAAACAGAGAG
GAATCTTTGCAGCTAATGGACCTTCTAGGTCTTGAAAGGAGTGGGAATTGGCTCCGGTGCCCGTCAGTGG
GCAGAGCGCACATCGCCCACAGTCCCCGAGAAGTTGGGGGGAGGGGTCGGCAATTGAACCGGTGCCTAGA
GAAGGTGGCGCGGGGTAAACTGGGAAAGTGATGTCGTGTACTGGCTCCGCCTTTTTCCCGAGGGTGGGGG
AGAACCGTATATAAGTGCAGTAGTCGCCGTGAACGTTCTTTTTCGCAACGGGTTTGCCGCCAGAACACAG
GTAAGTGCCGTGTGTGGTTCCCGCGGGCCTGGCCTCTTTACGGGTTATGGCCCTTGCGTGCCTTGAATTA
CTTCCACCTGGCTGCAGTACGTGATTCTTGATCCCGAGCTTCGGGTTGGAAGTGGGTGGGAGAGTTCGAG
GCCTTGCGCTTAAGGAGCCCCTTCGCCTCGTGCTTGAGTTGAGGCCTGGCCTGGGCGCTGGGGCCGCCGC
GTGCGAATCTGGTGGCACCTTCGCGCCTGTCTCGCTGCTTTCGATAAGTCTCTAGCCATTTAAAATTTTT
GATGACCTGCTGCGACGCTTTTTTTCTGGCAAGATAGTCTTGTAAATGCGGGCCAAGATCTGCACACTGG
TATTTCGGTTTTTGGGGCCGCGGGCGGCGACGGGGCCCGTGCGTCCCAGCGCACATGTTCGGCGAGGCGG
GGCCTGCGAGCGCGGCCACCGAGAATCGGACGGGGGTAGTCTCAAGCTGGCCGGCCTGCTCTGGTGCCTG
GCCTCGCGCCGCCGTGTATCGCCCCGCCCTGGGCGGCAAGGCTGGCCCGGTCGGCACCAGTTGCGTGAGC
GGAAAGATGGCCGCTTCCCGGCCCTGCTGCAGGGAGCTCAAAATGGAGGACGCGGCGCTCGGGAGAGCGG
GCGGGTGAGTCACCCACACAAAGGAAAAGGGCCTTTCCGTCCTCAGCCGTCGCTTCATGTGACTCCACGG
AGTACCGGGCGCCGTCCAGGCACCTCGATTAGTTCTCGAGCTTTTGGAGTACGTCGTCTTTAGGTTGGGG
GGAGGGGTTTTATGCGATGGAGTTTCCCCACACTGAGTGGGTGGAGACTGAAGTTAGGCCAGCTTGGCAC
TTGATGTAATTCTCCTTGGAATTTGCCCTTTTTGAGTTTGGATCTTGGTTCATTCTCAAGCCTCAGACAG
TGGTTCAAAGTTTTTTTCTTCCATTTCAGGTGTCGTGAGGCTAGCACCGCCACCATGGGGAGGAAAAAGA
TTCAGATCCAGCGAATCACCGACGAGCGGAACCGACAGGTGACTTTCACCAAGCGGAAGTTTGGCCTGAT
GAAGAAGGCGTATGAGCTGAGCGTGCTATGTGACTGCGAGATCGCACTCATCATCTTCAACCACTCCAAC
AAGCTGTTCCAGTACGCCAGCACCGACATGGACAAGGTGCTGCTCAAGTACACGGAGTACAATGAGCCAC
ACGAGAGCCGCACCAACGCCGACATCATCGAGGCGCTGCACAAGAAGCACAGGGAATGTGAGAGCCCTGA
GGTGGACGAGGTGTTTGCCCTGACCCCCCAGACGGAAGAGAAATATAAAAAGATAGACGAGGAGTTTGAT
AAAATGATGCAGAGTTATAGACTGGCCTCAACTGTCCCGGCCCCCAACTTTGCCATGCCTGTCACGGTGC
CCGTGTCCAATCAGAGCTCACTGCAGTTCAGCAATCCCAGCGGCTCCCTGGTCACCCCTTCCCTGGTGAC
ATCATCCCTCACGGACCCGCGGCTCCTGTCCCCCCAGCAGCCAGCACTACAGAGGAACAGTGTGTCTCCT
GGCCTGCCCCAGCGGCCAGCTAGTGCGGGGGCCATGCTGGGGGGTGACCTGAACAGTGCTAACGGAGCCT
GCCCCAGCCCTGTTGGGAATGGCTACGTCAGTGCTCGGGCTTCCCCTGGCCTCCTCCCTGTGGCCAATGG
CAACAGCCTAAACAAGGTCATCCCTGCCAAGTCTCCACCCCCACCTACCCACAGCACCCAGCTTGGAGCC
CCCAGCCGCAAGCCCGACCTGCGAGTCATCACTTCCCAGGCAGGAAAGGGGTTAATGCATCACTTGAACA
ATGCCCAGCGCCTTGGGGTCTCCCAGTCTACTCATTCGCTCACCACCCCAGTGGTTTCTGTGGCAACGCC
GAGTTTACTCAGCCAGGGCCTCCCCTTCTCTTCCATGCCCACTGCCTACAACACAGATTACCAGTTGACC
AGTGCAGAGCTCTCCTCCTTACCAGCCTTTAGTTCACCTGGGGGGCTGTCGCTAGGCAATGTCACTGCCT
GGCAACAGCCACAGCAGCCCCAGCAGCCGCAGCAGCCACAGCCTCCACAGCAGCAGCCACCGCAGCCACA
GCAGCCACAGCCACAGCAGCCTCAGCAGCCGCAACAGCCACCTCAGCAACAGTCCCACCTGGTCCCTGTA
TCTCTCAGCAACCTCATCCCGGGCAGCCCCCTGCCCCACGTGGGTGCTGCCCTCACAGTCACCACCCACC
CCCACATCAGCATCAAGTCAGAACCGGTGTCCCCAAGCCGTGAGCGCAGCCCTGCGCCTCCCCCTCCAGC
TGTGTTCCCAGCTGCCCGCCCTGAGCCTGGCGATGGTCTCAGCAGCCCAGCCGGGGGATCCTATGAGACG
GGAGACCGGGATGACGGACGGGGGGACTTCGGGCCCACACTGGGCCTGCTGCGCCCAGCCCCAGAGCCTG
AGGCTGAGGGCTCAGCTGTGAAGAGGATGCGGCTTGATACCTGGACATTAAAGTAGTAATGAACTAGTCC
GTAACTTGAAAGTATTTCGATTTCTTGGCTTTATATATCTTGTGGAAAGGACGAGACTGCAGTAGCCGCA
GCGGTACGACGCGTTAAGTCGACAATCAACCTCTGGATTACAAAATTTGTGAAAGATTGACTGGTATTCT
TAACTATGTTGCTCCTTTTACGCTATGTGGATACGCTGCTTTAATGCCTTTGTATCATGCTATTGCTTCC
CGTATGGCTTTCATTTTCTCCTCCTTGTATAAATCCTGGTTGCTGTCTCTTTATGAGGAGTTGTGGCCCG
TTGTCAGGCAACGTGGCGTGGTGTGCACTGTGTTTGCTGACGCAACCCCCACTGGTTGGGGCATTGCCAC
CACCTGTCAGCTCCTTTCCGGGACTTTCGCTTTCCCCCTCCCTATTGCCACGGCGGAACTCATCGCCGCC
TGCCTTGCCCGCTGCTGGACAGGGGCTCGGCTGTTGGGCACTGACAATTCCGTGGTGTTGTCGGGGAAAT
CATCGTCCTTTCCTTGGCTGCTCGCCTGTGTTGCCACCTGGATTCTGCGCGGGACGTCCTTCTGCTACGT
CCCTTCGGCCCTCAATCCAGCGGACCTTCCTTCCCGCGGCCTGCTGCCGGCTCTGCGGCCTCTTCCGCGT
CTTCGCCTTCGCCCTCAGACGAGTCGGATCTCCCTTTGGGCCGCCTCCCCGCGTCGACTTTAAGACCAAT
GACTTACAAGGCAGCTGTAGATCTTAGCCACTTTTTAAAAGAAAAGGGGGGACTGGAAGGGCTAATTCAC
TCCCAACGAAGACAAGATCTGCTTTTTGCTTGTACTGGGTCTCTCTGGTTAGACCAGATCTGAGCCTGGG
AGCTCTCTGGCTAACTAGGGAACCCACTGCTTAAGCCTCAATAAAGCTTGCCTTGAGTGCTTCAAGTAGT
GTGTGCCCGTCTGTTGTGTGACTCTGGTAACTAGAGATCCCTCAGACCCTTTTAGTCAGTGTGGAAAATC
TCTAGCAGTACGTATAGTAGTTCATGTCATCTTATTATTCAGTATTTATAACTTGCAAAGAAATGAATAT
CAGAGAGTGAGAGGAACTTGTTTATTGCAGCTTATAATGGTTACAAATAAAGCAATAGCATCACAAATTT
CACAAATAAAGCATTTTTTTCACTGCATTCTAGTTGTGGTTTGTCCAAACTCATCAATGTATCTTATCAT
GTCTGGCTCTAGCTATCCCGCCCCTAACTCCGCCCATCCCGCCCCTAACTCCGCCCAGTTCCGCCCATTC
TCCGCCCCATGGCTGACTAATTTTTTTTATTTATGCAGAGGCCGAGGCCGCCTCGGCCTCTGAGCTATTC
CAGAAGTAGTGAGGAGGCTTTTTTGGAGGCCTAGGGACGTACCCAATTCGCCCTATAGTGAGTCGTATTA
CGCGCGCTCACTGGCCGTCGTTTTACAACGTCGTGACTGGGAAAACCCTGGCGTTACCCAACTTAATCGC
CTTGCAGCACATCCCCCTTTCGCCAGCTGGCGTAATAGCGAAGAGGCCCGCACCGATCGCCCTTCCCAAC
AGTTGCGCAGCCTGAATGGCGAATGGG
[124 nt withheld, positions 7238-7361]
C
[91 nt withheld, positions 7363-7453]
A
[49 nt withheld, positions 7455-7503]
CCTTTGACGTTGGAGTCCACGTTCTTT
[37 nt withheld, positions 7531-7567]
ACCCTATCTCGGTCTATTCTTTTGATTTATAAGGGATTTTGCCGATTTCGGCCTATTGGTTAAAAAATGA
GCTGATTTAACAAAAATTTAACGCGAATTTTAACAAAATATTAACGCTTACAATTTAGGTGGCACTTTTC
GGGGAAATGTGCGCGGAACCCCTATTTGTTTATTTTTCTAAATACATTCAAATATGTATCCGCTCATGAG
ACAATAACCCTGATAAATGCTTCAATAATATTGAAAAAGGAAGAGTATGAGTATTCAACATTTCCGTGTC
GCCCTTATTCCCTTTTTTGCGGCATTTTGCCTTCCTGTTTTTGCTCACCCAGAAACGCTGGTGAAAGTAA
AAGATGCTGAAGATCAGTTGGGTGCACGAGTGGGTTACATCGAACTGGATCTCAACAGCGGTAAGATCCT
TGAGAGTTTTCGCCCCGAAGAACGTTTTCCAATGATGAGCACTTTTAAAGTTCTGCTATGTGGCGCGGTA
TTATCCCGTATTGACGCCGGGCAAGAGCAACTCGGTCGCCGCATACACTATTCTCAGAATGACTTGGTTG
AGTACTCACCAGTCACAGAAAAGCATCTTACGGATGGCATGACAGTAAGAGAATTATGCAGTGCTGCCAT
AACCATGAGTGATAACACTGCGGCCAACTTACTTCTGACAACGATCGGAGGACCGAAGGAGCTAACCGCT
TTTTTGCACAACATGGGGGATCATGTAACTCGCCTTGATCGTTGGGAACCGGAGCTGAATGAAGCCATAC
CAAACGACGAGCGTGACACCACGATGCCTGTAGCAATGGCAACAACGTTGCGCAAACTATTAACTGGCGA
ACTACTTACTCTAGCTTCCCGGCAACAATTAATAGACTGGATGGAGGCGGATAAAGTTGCAGGACCACTT
CTGCGCTCGGCCCTTCCGGCTGGCTGGTTTATTGCTGATAAATCTGGAGCCGGTGAGCGTGGGTCTCGCG
GTATCATTGCAGCACTGGGGCCAGATGGTAAGCCCTCCCGTATCGTAGTTATCTACACGACGGGGAGTCA
GGCAACTATGGATGAACGAAATAGACAGATCGCTGAGATAGGTGCCTCACTGATTAAGCATTGGTAACTG
TCAGACCAAGTTTACTCATATATACTTTAGATTGATTTAAAACTTCATTTTTAATTTAAAAGGATCTAGG
TGAAGATCCTTTTTGATAATCTCATGACCAAAATCCCTTAACGTGAGTTTTCGTTCCACTGAGCGTCAGA
CCCCGTAGAAAAGATCAAAGGATCTTCTTGAGATCCTTTTTTTCTGCGCGTAATCTGCTGCTTGCAAACA
AAAAAACCACCGCTACCAGCGGTGGTTTGTTTGCCGGATCAAGAGCTACCAACTCTTTTTCCGAAGGTAA
CTGGCTTCAGCAGAGCGCAGATACCAAATACTGTTCTTCTAGTGTAGCCGTAGTTAGGCCACCACTTCAA
GAACTCTGTAGCACCGCCTACATACCTCGCTCTGCTAATCCTGTTACCAGTGGCTGCTGCCAGTGGCGAT
AAGTCGTGTCTTACCGGGTTGGACTCAAGACGATAGTTACCGGATAAGGCGCAGCGGTCGGGCTGAACGG
GGGGTTCGTGCACACAGCCCAGCTTGGAGCGAACGACCTACACCGAACTGAGATACCTACAGCGTGAGCT
ATGAGAAAGCGCCACGCTTCCCGAAGGGAGAAAGGCGGACAGGTATCCGGTAAGCGGCAGGGTCGGAACA
GGAGAGCGCACGAGGGAGCTTCCAGGGGGAAACGCCTGGTATCTTTATAGTCCTGTCGGGTTTCGCCACC
TCTGACTTGAGCGTCGATTTTTGTGATGCTCGTCAGGGGGGCGGAGCCTATGGAAAAACGCCAGCAACGC
GGCCTTTTTACGGTTCCTGGCCTTTTGCTGGCCTTTTGCTCACATGTTCTTTCCTGCGTTATCCCCTGAT
TCTGTGGATAACCGTATTACCGCCTTTGAGTGAGCTGATACCGCTCGCCGCAGCCGAACGACCGAGCGCA
GCGAGTCAGTGAGCGAGGAAGCGGAAGAGCGCCCAATACGCAAACCGCCTCTCCCCGCGCGTTGGCCGAT
TCATTAATGCAGCTGGCACGACAGGTTTCCCGACTGGAAAGCGGGCAGTGAGCGCAACGCAATTAATGTG
AGTTAGCTCACTCATTAGGCACCCCAGGCTTTACACTTTATGCTTCCGGCTCGTATGTTGTGTGGAATTG
TGAGCGGATAACAATTTCACACAGGAAACAGCTATGACCATGATTACGCCAAGCGCGCAATTAACCCTCA
CTAAAGGGAACAAAAGCTGGAGCTGCAAGC
