>Addgene plasmid #142595 | TFORF0317 | depositor partial sequence | sequence record 279923 | Insert
ACCGCCACCATGGGGAGGAAAAAGATTCAGATCCAGCGAATCACCGACGAGCGGAACCGACAGGTGACTT
TCACCAAGCGGAAGTTTGGCCTGATGAAGAAGGCGTATGAGCTGAGCGTGCTATGTGACTGCGAGATCGC
ACTCATCATCTTCAACCACTCCAACAAGCTGTTCCAGTACGCCAGCACCGACATGGACAAGGTGCTGCTC
AAGTACACGGAGTACAATGAGCCACACGAGAGCCGCACCAACGCCGACATCATCGAGGCGCTGCACAAGA
AGCACAGGGAATGTGAGAGCCCTGAGGTGGACGAGGTGTTTGCCCTGACCCCCCAGACGGAAGAGAAATA
TAAAAAGATAGACGAGGAGTTTGATAAAATGATGCAGAGTTATAGACTGGCCTCAACTGTCCCGGCCCCC
AACTTTGCCATGCCTGTCACGGTGCCCGTGTCCAATCAGAGCTCACTGCAGTTCAGCAATCCCAGCGGCT
CCCTGGTCACCCCTTCCCTGGTGACATCATCCCTCACGGACCCGCGGCTCCTGTCCCCCCAGCAGCCAGC
ACTACAGAGGAACAGTGTGTCTCCTGGCCTGCCCCAGCGGCCAGCTAGTGCGGGGGCCATGCTGGGGGGT
GACCTGAACAGTGCTAACGGAGCCTGCCCCAGCCCTGTTGGGAATGGCTACGTCAGTGCTCGGGCTTCCC
CTGGCCTCCTCCCTGTGGCCAATGGCAACAGCCTAAACAAGGTCATCCCTGCCAAGTCTCCACCCCCACC
TACCCACAGCACCCAGCTTGGAGCCCCCAGCCGCAAGCCCGACCTGCGAGTCATCACTTCCCAGGCAGGA
AAGGGGTTAATGCATCACTTGAACAATGCCCAGCGCCTTGGGGTCTCCCAGTCTACTCATTCGCTCACCA
CCCCAGTGGTTTCTGTGGCAACGCCGAGTTTACTCAGCCAGGGCCTCCCCTTCTCTTCCATGCCCACTGC
CTACAACACAGATTACCAGTTGACCAGTGCAGAGCTCTCCTCCTTACCAGCCTTTAGTTCACCTGGGGGG
CTGTCGCTAGGCAATGTCACTGCCTGGCAACAGCCACAGCAGCCCCAGCAGCCGCAGCAGCCACAGCCTC
CACAGCAGCAGCCACCGCAGCCACAGCAGCCACAGCCACAGCAGCCTCAGCAGCCGCAACAGCCACCTCA
GCAACAGTCCCACCTGGTCCCTGTATCTCTCAGCAACCTCATCCCGGGCAGCCCCCTGCCCCACGTGGGT
GCTGCCCTCACAGTCACCACCCACCCCCACATCAGCATCAAGTCAGAACCGGTGTCCCCAAGCCGTGAGC
GCAGCCCTGCGCCTCCCCCTCCAGCTGTGTTCCCAGCTGCCCGCCCTGAGCCTGGCGATGGTCTCAGCAG
CCCAGCCGGGGGATCCTATGAGACGGGAGACCGGGATGACGGACGGGGGGACTTCGGGCCCACACTGGGC
CTGCTGCGCCCAGCCCCAGAGCCTGAGGCTGAGGGCTCAGCTGTGAAGAGGATGCGGCTTGATACCTGGA
CATTAAAGTAGTAATGAACTAGTCCGTAACTTGAAAGTATTTCGATTTCTTGGCTTTATATATCTTGTGG
AAAGGACGAGACTGCAGTAGCCGCAGCGGTACG
