>Addgene plasmid #142595 | TFORF0317 | depositor partial sequence | sequence record 279924 | Barcode
GACTGCAGTAGCCGCAGCGGTACG
